>Addgene plasmid #204968 | pDIV300 | addgene full sequence | sequence record 454124 | Addgene NGS Result
ACCAATGCTTAATCAGTGAGGCACCTATCTCAGCGATCTGTCTATTTCGTTCATCCATAGTTGCCTGACT
CCCCGTCGTGTAGATAACTACGATACGGGAGGGCTTACCATCTGGCCCCAGCGCTGCGATGATACCGCGA
GAACCACGCTCACCGGCTCCGGATTTATCAGCAATAAACCAGCCAGCCGGAAGGGCCGAGCGCAGAAGTG
GTCCTGCAACTTTATCCGCCTCCATCCAGTCTATTAATTGTTGCCGGGAAGCTAGAGTAAGTAGTTCGCC
AGTTAATAGTTTGCGCAACGTTGTTGCCATCGCTACAGGCATCGTGGTGTCACGCTCGTCGTTTGGTATG
GCTTCATTCAGCTCCGGTTCCCAACGATCAAGGCGAGTTACATGATCCCCCATGTTGTGCAAAAAAGCGG
TTAGCTCCTTTGGTCCTCCGATCGTTGTCAGAAGTAAGTTGGCCGCAGTGTTATCACTCATGGTTATGGC
AGCGCTACATAATTCTCTTACTGTCATGCCATCCGTAAGATGCTTTTCTGTGACTGGTGAGTACTCAACC
AAGTCATTCTGAGAATAGTGTATGCGGCGACCGAGTTGCTCTTGCCCGGCGTCAATACGGGATAATACCG
CGCCACATAGCAGAACTTTAAAAGTGCTCATCATTGGAAAACGTTCTTCGGGGCGAAAACTCTCAAGGAT
CTTACCGCTGTTGAGATCCAGTTCGATGTAACCCACTCGTGCACCCAACTGATCTTCAGCATCTTTTACT
TTCACCAGCGTTTCTGGGTGAGCAAAAACAGGAAGGCAAAATGCCGCAAAAAAGGGAATAAGGGCGACAC
GGAAATGTTGAATACTCATATTCTTCCTTTTTCAATATTATTGAAGCATTTATCAGGGTTATTGTCTCAT
GAGCGGATACATATTTGAATGTATTTAGAAAAATAAACAAATATGGGTCAGTGTTACAACCAATTAACCA
ATTCTGAACATTATCGCGAGCCCATTTATACCTGAATATGGCTCATAACACCCCTTGTTTGCCTGGCGGC
AGTAGCGCGGTGGTCCCACCTGACCCCATGCCGAACTCAGAAGTGAAACGCCGTAGCGCCGATGGTAGTG
TGGGGACTCCCCATGCGAGAGTAGGGAACTGCCAGGCATCAAATAAAACGAAAGGCTCAGTCGAAAGACT
GGGCCTTTCGCCCGGGCTAATTATGGGGTGTCGCCCTTATTCGACTCTATAGTGAAGTTCCTATTCTCTA
GAAAGTATAGGAACTTCTGAAGTGGGGATTTAAATGCGGCCGCGCTGAGGGTTTAATCGACGAAGCAGCT
GACGGCCAGTGCCAAGCTTAACGCGTACCGGGCCCAGTATATGTTCCGCAGATGACTGGAGCTCTGCCAT
ACGTGCCCTCTCAAGCACCATTTGTTCCATCTACAGAGACTAGTCACCAACTAGTCTATCAAGACTCACA
GGGTACATTGCTGAGACCAACTGACCAGAGGCAGGGTAGCGGATTGACGGCTCCATCTCCTTCACTTACA
AGGTCTATTGAAAGCCCTTTAGCATCACCAAGCGGAGAATAGATTGTTAAGCTTATTTTTTGTATACTGT
TTTGTGATAGCACGAAGTTTTTCCACGGTATCTTGTTAAAAATATATATTTGTGGCGGGCTTACCTACAT
CAAATTAATAAGAGACTAATTATAAACTAAACACACAAGCAAGCTACTTTAGGGTAAAAGTTTATAAATG
CTTTTGACGTATAAACGTTGCTTGTATTTATTATTACAATTAAAGGTGGATAGAAAACCTAGAGACTAGT
TAGAAACTAATCTCAGGTTTGCGTTAAACTAAATCAGAGCCCGAGAGGTTAACAGAACCTAGAAGGGGAC
TAGATATCCGGGTAGGGAAACAAAAAAAAAAAACAAGACAGCCACATATTAGGGAGACTAGTTAGAAGCT
AGTTCCAGGACTAGGAAAATAAAAGACAATGATACCACAGTCTAGTTGACAACTAGATAGATTCTAGATT
GAGGCCAAAGTCYCTGAGATCCAGGTTAGTTGCAACTAATACTAGTTAGTATCTAGTCTCCTATAACTCT
GAAGCTAGAATAACTTACTACTATTATCCTCACCACTGTTCAGCTGCGCAAACGGAGTGATTGCAAGGTG
TTCAGAGACTAGTTATTGACTAGTCAGTGACTAGCAATAACTAACAAGGTATTAACCTACCATGTCTGCC
ATCACCCTGCACTTCCTCGGGCTCAGCAGCCTTTTCCTCCTCATTTTCATGCTCATTTTCCTTGTTTAAG
ACTGTGACTAGTCAAAGACTAGTCCAGAACCACAAAGGAGAAATGTCTTACCACTTTCTTCATTGCTTGT
CTCTTTTGCATTATCCATGTCTGCAACTAGTTAGAGTCTAGTTAGTGACTAGTCCGACGAGGACTTGCTT
GTCTCCGGATTGTTGGAGGAACTCTCCAGGGCCTCAAGATCCACAACAGAGCCTTCTAGAAGACTGGTCA
ATAACTAGTTGGTCTTTGTCTGAGTCTGACTTACGAGGTTGCATACTCGCTCCCTTTGCCTCGTCAATCG
ATGAGAAAAAGCGCCAAAACTCGCAATATGGCTTTGAACCACACGGTGCTGAGACTAGTTAGAATCTAGT
CCCAAACTAGCTTKGATAGCTTACCTTTGCCCTTTGCGTTGCGACAGGTCTTGCAGGGTATGGTTCCTTT
CTCACCAGCTGATTTAGCTGCCTTGCTACCCTCACGGCGGATCTGCATAAAGAGTGGCTAGAGGTTATAA
ATTAGCACTGATCCTAGGTACGGGGCTGAATGTAACTTGCCYTTCCTTTCTCATCGCGCGGCAAGACAGG
CTTGCTCAAATTCCTACCAGTCACAGGGGTATGCACGGCGTACGGACCACTTGAACTAGTCACAGATTAG
TTAGCAACTAGTCTGCATTGAATGGCTGTACTTACGGGCCCTCGCCATTGTCCTGATCATTTCCAGCTTC
ACCCTCGTTGCTGCAAAGTAGTTAGTGACTAGTCAAGGACTAGTTGAAATGGGAGAAGAAACTCACGAAT
TCTCGACACCCTTAGTATTGTGGTCCTTGGACTTGGTGCTGCTATATATTAGCTAATACACTAGTTAGAC
TCACAGAAACTTACGCAGCTCGCTTGCGCTTCTTGGTAGGAGTCGGGGTTGGGAGAACAGTGCCTTCAAA
CAAGCCTTCATACCATGCTACTTGACTAGTCAGGGACTAGTCACCAAGTAATCTAGATAGGACTTGCCTT
TGGCCTCCATCAGTTCCTTCATAGTGGGAGGTCCATTGTGCAATGTAAACTCCATGCCGTGGGAGTTCTT
GTCCTTCAAGTGCTTGACCAATATGTTTCTGTTGGCAGAGGGAACCTGTCAACTAGTTAATAACTAGTCA
GAAACTAGTATAGCAGTAGACTCACTGTACGCTTGAGGCATCCCTTCACTCGGCAGTAGACTTCATATGG
ATGGATATCAGGCACGCCATTGTCGTCCTGTGGACTAGTCAGTAACTAGGCTTAAAGCTAGTCGGGTCGG
CTTACTATCTTGAAATCCGGCAGCGTAAGCTCCCCGTCCTTAACTGCCTCGAGATAGTGACAGTACTCTG
GGGACTTTCGGAGATCGTTATCGCGAATGCTCGGCATACTAATCGTTGACTAGTCTTGGACTAGTCCCGA
GCAAAAAGGATTGGAGGAGGAGGAGGAAGGTGAGAGTGAGACAAAGAGCGAAATAAGAGCTTCAAAGGCT
ATCTCTAAGCAGTATGAAGGTTAAGTATCTAGTTCTTGACTAGATTTAAAAGAGATTTCAACTAGTTATG
TACCTGGAGTTTGGATATAGGAATGTGTTGTGGTAACGAAATGTAAGGGGGAGGAAAGAAAAAGTCGGTC
AAGAGGTAACTCTAAGTCGGCCATTCCTTTTTGGGAGGCGCTAACCATAAACGGCATGGTCGACTTAGAG
TTAGCTCAGGGAATTTAGGGAGTTATCTGCGACCACCGAGGAACGGCGGAATGCCAAAGAATCCCGATGG
AGCTCTAGCTGGCGGTTGACAACCCCACCTTTTGGCGTTTCTGCGGCGTTGCAGGCGGGACTGGATACTT
CGTAGAACCAGAAAGGCAAGGCAGAACGCGCTCAGCAAGAGTGTTGGAAGTGATAGCATGATGTGCCTTG
TTAACTAGGTCAAAATCTGCAGTATGCTTGATGTTATCCAAAGTGTGAGAGAGGAAGGTCCAAACATACA
CGATTGGGAGAGGGCCTAGGTATAAGAGTTTTTGAGTAGAACGCATGTGAGCCCAGCCATCTCGAGGAGA
TTAAACACGGGCCGGCATTTGATGGCTATGTTAGTACCCCAATGGAAACGGTGAGAGTCCAGTGGTCGCA
GATAACTCCCTAAATTCCCTGAGCTAACTCTAAGTCGACCATGCCGTTTATGGTTAGCGCCTCCCAAAAA
GGAATGGCCGACTTAGAGTTACCTCTTGACCGACTTTTTCTTTCCTCCCCCTTACATTTCGTTACCACAA
CACATTCCTATATCCAAACTCCAGGTACATAACTAGTCGAAATCTCTTTTAAATCTAGTCAAGAACTAGA
TACTTAACCTTCATACTGCTTAGAGATAGCCTTTGAAGCTCTTATTTCGCTCTTTGTCTCACTCTCACCT
TCCTCCTCCTCCTCCAATCCTTTTTGCTCGGGACTAGTCCAAGACTAGTCAACGATTAGTATGCCGAGCA
TTCGCGATAACGATCTCCGAAAGTCCCCAGAGTACTGTCACTATCTCGAGGCAGTTAAGGACGGGGAGCT
TACGCTGCCGGATTTCAAGATAGTAAGCCGACCCGACTAGCTTTAAGCCTAGTTACTGACTAGTCCACAG
GACGACAATGGCGTGCCTGATATCCATCCATATGAAGTCTACTGCCGAGTGAAGGGATGCCTCAAGCGTA
CAGTGAGTCTACTGCTATACTAGTTTCTGACTAGTTATTAACTAGTTGACAGGTTCCCTCTGCCAACAGA
AACATATTGGTCAAGCACTTGAAGGACAAGAACTCCCACGGCATGGAGTTTACATTGCACAATGGACCTC
CCACTATGAAGGAACTGATGGAGGCCAAAGGCAAGTCCTATCTAGATTACTTGGTGACTAGTCCCTGACT
AGTCAAGTAGCATGGTATGAAGGCTTGTTTGAAGGCACTGTTCTCCCAACCCCGACTCCTACCAAGAAGC
GCAAGCGAGCTGCGTAAGTTTCTGTGAGTCTAACTAGTGTATTAGCTAATATATAGCAGCACCAAGTCCA
AGGACCACAATACTAAGGGTGTCGAGAATTCGTGAGTTTCTTCTCCCATTTCAACTAGTCCTTGACTAGT
CACTAACTACTTTGCAGCAACGAGGGTGAAGCTGGAAATGATCAGGACAATGGCGAGGGCCCGTAAGTAC
AGCCATTCAATGCAGACTAGTTGCTAACTAATCTGTGACTAGTTCAAGTGGTCCGTACGCCGTGCATACC
CCTGTGACTGGTAGGAATTTGAGCAAGCCTGTCTTGCCGCGCGATGAGAAAGGAARGGCAAGTTACATTC
AGCCCCGTACCTAGGATCAGTGCTAATTTATAACCTCTAGCCACTCTTTATGCAGATCCGCCGTGAGGGT
AGCAAGGCAGCTAAATCAGCTGGTGAGAAAGGAACCATACCCTGCAAGACCTGTCGCAACGCAAAGGGCA
AAGGTAAGCTATCMAAGCTAGTTTGGGACTAGATTCTAACTAGTCTCAGCACCGTGTGGTTCAAAGCCAT
ATTGCGAGTTTTGGCGCTTTTTCTCATCGATTGACGAGGCAAAGGGAGCGAGTATGCAACCTCGTAAGTC
AGACTCAGACAAAGACCAACTAGTTATTGACCAGTCTTCTAGAAGGCTCTGTTGTGGATCTTGAGGCCCT
GGAGAGTTCCTCCAACAATCCGGAGACAAGCAAGTCCTCGTCGGACTAGTCACTAACTAGACTCTAACTA
GTTGCAGACATGGATAATGCAAAAGAGACAAGCAATGAAGAAAGTGGTAAGACATTTCTCCTTTGTGGTT
CTGGACTAGTCTTTGACTAGTCACAGTCTTAAACAAGGAAAATGAGCATGAAAATGAGGAGGAAAAGGCT
GCTGAGCCCGAGGAAGTGCAGGGTGATGGCAGACATGGTAGGTTAATACCTTGTTAGTTATTGCTAGTCA
CTGACTAGTCAATAACTAGTCTCTGAACACCTTGCAATCACTCCGTTTGCGCAGCTGAACAGTGGTGAGG
ATAATAGTAGTAAGTTATTCTAGCTTCAGAGTTATAGGAGACTAGATACTAACTAGTATTAGTTGCAACT
AACCTGGATCTCAGRGACTTTGGCCTCAATCTAGAATCTATCTAGTTGTCAACTAGACTGTGGTATCATT
GTCTTTTATTTTCCTAGTCCTGGAACTAGCTTCTAACTAGTCTCCCTAATATGTGGCTGTCTTGTTTTTT
TTTTTTGTTTCCCTACCCGGATATCTAGTCCCCTTCTAGGTTCTGTTAACCTCTCGGGCTCTGATTTAGT
TTAACGCAAACCTGAGATTAGTTTCTAACTAGTCTCTAGGTTTTCTATCCACCTTTAATTGTAATAATAA
ATACAAGCAACGTTTATACGTCAAAAGCATTTATAAACTTTTACCCTAAAGTAGCTTGCTTGTGTGTTTA
GTTTATAATTAGTCTCTTATTAATTTGATGTAGGTAAGCCCGCCACAAATATATATTTTTAACAAGATAC
CGTGGAAAAACTTCGTGCTATCACAAAACAGTATACAAAAAATAAGCTTAACAATCTATTCTCCGCTTGG
TGATGCTAAAGGGCTTTCAATAGACCTTGTAAGTGAAGGAGATGGAGCCGTCAATCCGCTACCCTGCCTC
TGGTCAGTTGGTCTCAGCAATGTACCCTGTGAGTCTTGATAGACTAGTTGGTGACTAGTCTCTGTAGATG
GAACAAATGGTGCTTGAGAGGGCACGTATGGCAGAGCTCCAGTCATCTGCGGAACATATACTGGGCCCGG
GAAGATCTCATGGTCATAGCTGTTTCCGCTGAGGGTTTAATGCTGAGGGTTTAATTAAGACCTCAGCCGA
GACAGCAGAATCACCGCCCAAGTTAAGCCTTTGTGCTGATCATGCTCTCGAACGGGCCAAGTTCGGGAAA
AGCAAAGGAGCGTTTAGTGAGGGGCAATTTGACTCACCTCCCAGGCAACAGATGAGGGGGGCAAAAAGAA
AGAAATTTTCGTGAGTCAATATGGATTCCGAGCATCATTTTCTTGCGGTCTATCTTGCTACGTATGTTGA
TCTTGACGCTGTGGATCAAGCAACGCCACTCGCTCGCTCCATCGCAGGCTGGTCGCAGACAAATTAAAAG
GCGGCAAACTCGTACAGCCGCGGGGTTGTCCGCTGCAAAGTACAGAGTGATAAAAGCCGCCATGCGACCA
TCAACGCGTTGATGCCCAGCTTTTTCGATCCGAGAATCCACCGTAGAGGCGATAGCAAGTAAAGAAAAGC
TAAACAAAAAAAAATTTCTGCCCCTAAGCCATGAAAACGAGATGGGGTGGAGCAGAACCAAGGAAAGAGT
CGCGCTGGGCTGCCGTTCCGGAAGGTGTTGTAAAGGCTCGACGCCCAAGGTGGGAGTCTAGGAGAAGAAT
TTGCATCGGGAGTGGGGCGGGTTACCCCTCCATATCCAATGACAGATATCTACCAGCCAAGGGTTTGAGC
CCGCCCGCTTAGTCGTCGTCCTCGCTTGCCCCTCCATAAAAGGATTTCCCCTCCCCCTCCCACAAAATTT
TCTTTCCCTTCCTCTCCTTGTCCGCTTCAGTACGTATATCTTCCCTTCCCTCGCTTCTCTCCTCCATCCT
TCTTTCATCCATCTCCTGCTAACTTCTCTGCTCAGCACCTCTACGCATTACTAGCCGTAGTATCTGAGCA
CTTCTCCCTTTTATATTCCACAAAACATAACACAACCTTCACCATATGAACAACGGCACCAACAACTTCC
AGAACTTCATCGGCATCTCCAGCCTCCAAAAGACCCTCCGCAACGCTCTCATCCCCACCGAGACTACCCA
GCAGTTCATCGTCAAGAACGGCATCATCAAAGAGGATGAGCTGCGCGGCGAGAACCGCCAGATCCTCAAG
GATATCATGGATGATTACTACCGCGGCTTTATCTCCGAGACTCTCTCCTCCATCGATGATATCGATTGGA
CCAGCCTCTTCGAGAAGATGGAAATCCAGCTGAAGAACGGCGATAACAAGGATACCCTGATCAAAGAGCA
GACCGAGTACCGCAAGGCCATCCACAAGAAGTTCGCCAACGACGATCGCTTCAAGAATATGTTCTCCGCC
AAGCTCATCTCCGATATCCTGCCTGAGTTCGTCATCCACAACAACAACTACTCCGCCTCCGAGAAAGAGG
AAAAGACCCAGGTCATCAAGCTGTTCTCCCGCTTCGCCACCTCCTTCAAGGATTACTTCAAGAACCGCGC
CAACTGCTTCTCCGCCGACGATATCTCCTCCAGCTCCTGCCACCGCATCGTCAACGATAACGCCGAGATC
TTCTTCTCCAACGCTCTGGTCTACCGCCGCATCGTGAAGTCCCTCTCCAACGATGACATCAACAAGATCT
CCGGCGATATGAAGGATTCCCTCAAAGAGATGTCCCTCGAGGAAATCTACTCCTACGAGAAGTACGGCGA
GTTCATTACCCAAGAGGGCATCTCCTTCTACAACGATATCTGCGGCAAGGTCAACTCCTTCATGAACCTC
TACTGCCAGAAGAACAAAGAGAACAAGAACCTGTACAAGCTCCAGAAGCTCCACAAGCAGATCCTCTGTA
TCGCCGATACCAGCTACGAGGTCCCCTACAAGTTCGAGTCCGATGAGGAAGTCTACCAGTCCGTCAACGG
CTTCCTCGATAACATCAGCTCCAAGCACATCGTCGAGCGCCTCCGCAAGATCGGCGACAACTACAACGGC
TACAACCTCGATAAGATCTACATCGTGTCCAAGTTCTACGAGTCTGTCTCGCAAAAGACCTACCGCGATT
GGGAAACCATCAACACCGCTCTCGAGATCCATTACAACAACATCTTGCCCGGCAACGGCAAGTCCAAGGC
CGATAAGGTCAAGAAGGCCGTTAAGAACGATCTGCAGAAGTCCATCACCGAGATCAACGAGCTGGTGTCC
AACTACAAGCTCTGCTCCGATGACAACATCAAGGCCGAAACCTACATCCACGAGATCTCCCACATCCTGA
ACAACTTCGAGGCCCAAGAGCTGAAGTACAACCCCGAGATCCACCTCGTCGAGAGCGAGCTGAAGGCCTC
CGAGTTGAAGAACGTCCTCGATGTCATCATGAACGCCTTCCACTGGTGCTCCGTGTTCATGACCGAGGAA
CTCGTCGATAAGGATAACAACTTCTACGCCGAGCTGGAAGAAATCTACGATGAGATCTACCCCGTCATCT
CCCTGTACAACCTGGTCCGCAACTACGTCACCCAGAAGCCTTACTCCACCAAGAAGATCAAGCTCAACTT
CGGCATCCCCACTCTCGCCGATGGTTGGTCCAAGTCCAAAGAGTACTCCAACAACGCCATCATCCTCATG
CGCGATAACCTGTACTACCTCGGCATCTTCAACGCCAAGAACAAGCCCGATAAGAAGATTATCGAGGGCA
ACACCAGCGAGAACAAGGGCGATTACAAGAAGATGATCTACAACCTGCTGCCTGGTCCTAACAAGATGAT
CCCCAAGGTGTTCCTGTCCTCCAAGACCGGCGTCGAGACTTACAAGCCCTCCGCTTACATCCTCGAAGGC
TACAAGCAGAACAAGCACATTAAGTCCAGCAAGGATTTCGATATCACCTTCTGCCACGATCTGATCGACT
ATTTCAAGAACTGCATTGCCATCCATCCTGAGTGGAAGAACTTCGGCTTCGATTTCTCCGATACCTCCAC
CTACGAGGATATCTCCGGCTTCTACCGCGAGGTCGAGCTGCAGGGCTACAAGATCGACTGGACCTACATC
AGCGAGAAGGATATCGATCTCCTGCAAGAGAAGGGCCAGCTCTACCTCTTCCAGATCTATAACAAAGATT
TCTCCAAGAAGTCCACCGGCAACGACAACCTCCACACCATGTACCTCAAGAACCTCTTCAGCGAGGAAAA
CCTCAAGGACATCGTCCTCAAGCTGAACGGCGAGGCTGAAATCTTCTTCAGAAAGTCCTCCATCAAGAAC
CCCATCATCCATAAGAAGGGCTCCATCCTCGTCAACCGCACCTACGAAGCCGAGGAAAAGGATCAGTTCG
GCAACATCCAGATCGTCCGCAAGAACATCCCCGAGAACATCTACCAAGAGTTGTACAAGTACTTCAACGA
CAAGTCCGACAAAGAGCTGTCCGACGAGGCCGCAAAGCTCAAGAACGTCGTCGGCCACCATGAGGCCGCC
ACCAACATCGTTAAGGATTACCGCTATACCTACGACAAGTATTTCCTGCACATGCCCATCACCATCAACT
TCAAGGCCAACAAGACCGGTTTCATCAACGATCGCATCCTCCAGTATATCGCCAAAGAGAAGGATCTCCA
CGTCATCGGTATCGATCGCGGCGAGCGCAACCTCATCTACGTGTCCGTCATCGATACCTGCGGTAACATC
GTGGAACAGAAGTCCTTCAACATCGTCAATGGCTACGATTACCAGATCAAGTTGAAGCAGCAAGAGGGCG
CTCGCCAGATCGCTCGCAAAGAGTGGAAAGAGATCGGCAAGATCAAAGAAATCAAAGAGGGCTACCTGAG
CCTGGTGATCCATGAGATTTCCAAGATGGTGATCAAGTACAACGCTATCATTGCCATGGAAGATCTGTCC
TACGGTTTCAAGAAGGGCCGCTTCAAGGTCGAACGCCAGGTCTACCAAAAGTTCGAAACCATGCTGATCA
ACAAGTTGAACTACCTCGTCTTTAAGGACATCTCCATTACCGAGAACGGCGGCCTCCTCAAGGGCTACCA
GCTCACCTACATTCCCGATAAGCTGAAAAACGTCGGCCATCAGTGCGGCTGCATCTTCTACGTCCCTGCC
GCCTACACCTCCAAGATCGATCCCACCACCGGCTTCGTCAACATCTTCAAGTTCAAGGATCTCACCGTCG
ATGCCAAGCGCGAATTCATCAAGAAGTTTGATTCCATCCGCTACGATTCCGAGAAGAATCTCTTCTGTTT
CACCTTCGACTACAACAATTTCATCACTCAGAACACCGTCATGTCCAAGTCGTCCTGGTCCGTCTACACC
TACGGCGTCCGCATCAAGCGCCGCTTCGTTAACGGCCGCTTCTCGAACGAGTCCGACACCATCGACATCA
CCAAGGATATGGAAAAGACACTCGAGATGACCGATATCAACTGGCGCGACGGCCACGACCTCCGCCAGGA
CATCATCGACTACGAGATCGTCCAGCATATCTTCGAAATCTTCCGCCTCACCGTCCAGATGCGCAACTCC
CTGTCCGAGTTGGAGGATCGCGACTACGATCGCCTCATCTCCCCTGTCCTCAACGAGAACAACATTTTCT
ACGATAGCGCCAAGGCCGGCGACGCCCTGCCTAAGGATGCCGACGCCAACGGCGCCTACTGTATCGCTCT
CAAGGGCCTGTACGAGATCAAGCAAATCACCGAAAACTGGAAAGAGGACGGAAAGTTCAGCCGCGACAAG
CTGAAGATCTCCAACAAGGATTGGTTCGATTTCATCCAAAACAAGCGCTACCTGCCTCCCAAGAAGAAGC
GCAAGGTCTGAAGCGGACATTCGATTTATGCCGTTATGACTTCCTTAAAAAAGCCTTTACGAATGAAAGA
AATGGAATTAGACTTGTTATGTAGTTGATTCTACAATGGATTATGATTCCTGAACTTCAAATCCGCTGTT
CATTATTAATCTCAGCTCTTCCCGTAAAGCCAATGTTGAAACTATTCGTAAATGTACCTCGTTTTGCGTG
TACCTTGCTTATCACGTGATATTACATGACCTGGACAGAGTTCTGCGCGAAAGTCATAACGTAAATCCCG
GGCGGTAGGTGCGTCCCGGGCGGAAGGTAGTTTTCTCGTCCACCCCAACGCGTTTATCAACCTCAACTTT
CAACAACCATCATGCCACCAAAAGCGCGTAAAACAAAGCGAGATTTGATTGAGCAAGAGGGCAGGATCCA
ATGCGCGATTCAAGACATTAAAAATGGAAAATTTCAAAAAATTGCGCCCGCAGCGCGTGCATACAAAATT
CATCCCAATACATTAAGACCTCAGCGCTAGTGGAGGTCAACACATCAATGCCTATTTTGGTTTAGTCGTC
CAGGCGGTGAGCACAAAATTTGTGTCGTTTGACAAGATGGTTCATTTAGGCAACTGGTCAGATCAGCCCC
ACTTGTAGCAGTAGCGGCGGCGCTCGAAGTGTGACTCTTATTAGCAGACAGGAACGAGGACATTATTATC
ATCTGCTGCTTGGTGCACGATAACTTGGTGCGTTTGTCAAGCAAGGTAAGTGGACGACCCGGTCATACCT
TCTTAAGTTCGCCCTTCCTCCCTTTATTTCAGATTCAATCTGACTTACCTATTCTACCCAAGCATCCAAA
TGAAAAAGCCTGAACTCACCGCGACGTCTGTCGAGAAGTTTCTGATCGAAAAGTTCGACAGCGTCTCCGA
CCTGATGCAGCTCTCGGAGGGCGAAGAATCTCGTGCTTTCAGCTTCGATGTAGGAGGGCGTGGATATGTC
CTGCGGGTAAATAGCTGCGCCGATGGTTTCTACAAAGATCGTTATGTTTATCGGCACTTTGCATCGGCCG
CGCTCCCGATTCCGGAAGTGCTTGACATTGGGGAGTTCAGCGAGAGCCTGACCTATTGCATCTCCCGCCG
TGCACAGGGTGTCACGTTGCAAGACCTGCCTGAAACCGAACTGCCCGCTGTTCTCCAGCCGGTCGCGGAG
GCCATGGATGCGATTGCTGCGGCCGATCTTAGCCAGACGAGCGGGTTCGGCCCATTCGGACCGCAAGGAA
TCGGTCAATACACTACATGGCGTGATTTCATATGCGCGATTGCTGATCCCCATGTGTATCACTGGCAAAC
TGTGATGGACGACACCGTCAGTGCGTCCGTCGCGCAGGCTCTCGATGAGCTGATGCTTTGGGCCGAGGAC
TGCCCCGAAGTCCGGCACCTCGTGCATGCGGATTTCGGCTCCAACAATGTCCTGACGGACAATGGCCGCA
TAACAGCGGTCATTGACTGGAGCGAGGCGATGTTCGGGGATTCCCAATACGAGGTCGCCAACATCCTCTT
CTGGAGGCCGTGGTTGGCTTGTATGGAGCAGCAGACGCGCTACTTCGAGCGGAGGCATCCGGAGCTTGCA
GGATCGCCGCGCCTCCGGGCGTATATGCTCCGCATTGGTCTTGACCAACTCTATCAGAGCTTGGTTGACG
GCAATTTCGATGATGCAGCTTGGGCGCAGGGTCGATGCGACGCAATCGTCCGATCCGGAGCCGGGACTGT
CGGGCGTACACAAATCGCCCGCAGAAGCGCGGCCGTCTGGACCGATGGCTGTGTAGAAGTACTCGCCGAT
AGTGGAAACCGACGCCCCAGCACTCGTCCGAGGGCAAAGGAATAGAGTAGATGCCGACCGATCCCCACTA
CCGCATTAAGACCTCAGCGCGGCCGCAAATTTAAATAAAATGAAGTGAAGTTCCTATACTTTCTAGAGAA
TAGGAACTTCTATAGTGAGTCGAATAAGGGCGACACAAAATTTATTCTAAATGCATAATAAATACTGATA
ACATCTTATAGTTTGTATTATATTTTGTATTATCGTTGACATGTATAATTTTGATATCAAAAACTGATTT
TCCCTTTATTATTTTCGAGATTTATTTTCTTAATTCTCTTTAACAAACTAGAAATATTGTATATACAAAA
AATCATAAATAATAGATGAATAGTTTAATTATAGGTGTTCATCAATCGAAAAAGCAACGTATCTTATTTA
AAGTGCGTTGCTTTTTTCTCATTTATAAGGTTAAATAATTCTCATATATCAAGCAAAGTGACAGGCGCCC
TTAAATATTCTGACAAATGCTCTTTCCCTAAACTCCCCCCATAAAAAAACCCGCCGAAGCGGGTTTTTAC
GTTATTTGCGGATTAACGATTACTCGTTATCAGAACCGCCCAGGGGGCCCGAGCTTAAGACTGGCCGTCG
TTTTACAACACAGAAAGAGTTTGTAGAAACGCAAAAAGGCCATCCGTCAGGGGCCTTCTGCTTAGTTTGA
TGCCTGGCAGTTCCCTACTCTCGCCTTCCGCTTCCTCGCTCACTGACTCGCTGCGCTCGGTCGTTCGGCT
GCGGCGAGCGGTATCAGCTCACTCAAAGGCGGTAATACGGTTATCCACAGAATCAGGGGATAACGCAGGA
AAGAACATGTGAGCAAAAGGCCAGCAAAAGGCCAGGAACCGTAAAAAGGCCGCGTTGCTGGCGTTTTTCC
ATAGGCTCCGCCCCCCTGACGAGCATCACAAAAATCGACGCTCAAGTCAGAGGTGGCGAAACCCGACAGG
ACTATAAAGATACCAGGCGTTTCCCCCTGGAAGCTCCCTCGTGCGCTCTCCTGTTCCGACCCTGCCGCTT
ACCGGATACCTGTCCGCCTTTCTCCCTTCGGGAAGCGTGGCGCTTTCTCATAGCTCACGCTGTAGGTATC
TCAGTTCGGTGTAGGTCGTTCGCTCCAAGCTGGGCTGTGTGCACGAACCCCCCGTTCAGCCCGACCGCTG
CGCCTTATCCGGTAACTATCGTCTTGAGTCCAACCCGGTAAGACACGACTTATCGCCACTGGCAGCAGCC
ACTGGTAACAGGATTAGCAGAGCGAGGTATGTAGGCGGTGCTACAGAGTTCTTGAAGTGGTGGGCTAACT
ACGGCTACACTAGAAGAACAGTATTTGGTATCTGCGCTCTGCTGAAGCCAGTTACCTTCGGAAAAAGAGT
TGGTAGCTCTTGATCCGGCAAACAAACCACCGCTGGTAGCGGTGGTTTTTTTGTTTGCAAGCAGCAGATT
ACGCGCAGAAAAAAAGGATCTCAAGAAGATCCTTTGATCTTTTCTACGGGGTCTGACGCTCAGTGGAACG
ACGCGCGCGTAACTCACGTTAAGGGATTTTGGTCATGAGCTTGCGCCGTCCCGTCAAGTCAGCGTAATGC
TCTGCTT
Features (pLannotate 1.2.2; 13 found; start..end, strand, type, name):
    862..958     -  promoter       AmpR promoter (fragment): bla
    988..1012    -  CDS            KanR (fragment): aminoglycoside phosphotransferase; aph(3')-Ia; confers resistance to kanamycin
   1041..1156    +  ncRNA          5S rRNA: Accession: RF00001 - 5S ribosomal RNA
   1160..1200    +  terminator     rrnB T1 terminator (fragment): transcription terminator T1 from the E. coli rrnB gene
   1244..1277    +  protein_bind   FRT (minimal): supports FLP-mediated excision but not integration (Turan and Bode, 2011) FLP recombinase from the Saccharomyces cerevisiae 2μ plasmid
   1590..6838    -  rep_origin     AMA1: replication origin from Aspergillus nidulans (Aleksenko and Clutterbuck, 1996)
  12346..12665   +  promoter       trpC promoter (fragment): promoter for Aspergillus nidulans trpC
  12670..13695   +  CDS            HygR: hygromycin B phosphotransferase confers resistance to hygromycin
  13767..13800   -  protein_bind   FRT (minimal): supports FLP-mediated excision but not integration (Turan and Bode, 2011) FLP recombinase from the Saccharomyces cerevisiae 2μ plasmid
  14270..14289   +  CDS            lacZα (fragment): LacZα fragment of β-galactosidase; lacZ fragment
  14314..14331   -  terminator     rrnB T2 terminator (fragment): transcription terminator T2 from the E. coli rrnB gene
  14556..15144   -  rep_origin     ori: high-copy-number ColE1/pMB1/pBR322/pUC origin of replication
  15266..859     -  CDS            AmpR (across the origin): β-lactamase; bla; confers resistance to ampicillin, carbenicillin, and related antibiotics
