[The description below was written by a language model from this plasmid's Addgene catalogue record and pLannotate feature annotations shown in this document.]
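Description:
pDIV300 is an E. coli–Aspergillus shuttle plasmid of about 15.3 kb, built on the pAC574 backbone, that delivers the CRISPR nuclease Mad7 to filamentous fungi. In bacteria it is maintained through a high-copy ColE1/pUC-type origin and selected with ampicillin via the β-lactamase gene. In fungi it relies on the AMA1 element from Aspergillus nidulans, a roughly 5.2 kb sequence that allows autonomous, extrachromosomal replication. The plasmid can therefore express its cargo without integrating into the genome and can typically be lost once selection is removed. Fungal transformants are selected with hygromycin through the E. coli hph gene (hygromycin B phosphotransferase), driven by the A. nidulans trpC promoter.

The main payload is a synthetic 3.8 kb Mad7 coding sequence, codon optimized for Aspergillus niger, expressed from the A. nidulans tef1 promoter and fused at its C terminus to an SV40 nuclear localization signal that directs the nuclease to the nucleus. The automated feature table does not annotate Mad7 or the tef1 promoter. A large unannotated stretch between AMA1 and the trpC promoter is the likely location of this cassette, though the annotation does not confirm it. The table also picks up two minimal FRT sites, one of them just downstream of the hygromycin gene, along with short fragments of KanR, lacZα, 5S rRNA and rrnB terminators that appear to be backbone remnants. The record does not describe a guide RNA (crRNA) expression cassette, so it is unclear whether the guide is carried here or supplied separately. The plasmid serves as the hygromycin-selectable member of a Mad7-based toolkit for genetic engineering of filamentous fungi.
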