Addgene plasmid #204968: pDIV300
Purpose: AMA1 plasmid with Aspergillus optimized Mad7 and hph (hygromycin) resistance marker
Depositing lab: Uffe Mortensen. Depositing organization: Danmarks Tekniske Universitet. Publication: A Mad7 System for Genetic Engineering of Filamentous Fungi. Vanegas KG, Rendsvig JKH, Jarczynska ZD, Cortes MVCB, van Esch AP, Morera-Gomez M, Contesini FJ, Mortensen UH. J Fungi (Basel). 2022 Dec 22;9(1):16. doi: 10.3390/jof9010016. PubMed 36675838.
Backbone
  Vector backbone: pAC574
  Total vector size (bp): 15258
  Modifications to backbone: AMA1 element
  Vector type: Bacterial Expression, CRISPR ; Fungal expression
  Selectable markers: Hygromycin
Growth in bacteria
  Bacterial resistance: Ampicillin, 100 μg/mL
  Growth temperature: 37°C
  Growth strain: DH5alpha
  Copy number: Unknown
Gene/Insert 1
  Gene/Insert name: Mad7
  Species: Synthetic; codon optimized for A. niger
  Insert size (bp): 3816
  Promoter: Aspergillus nidulans tef1 promoter
  Tag / fusion protein: SV40 NLS (C terminal on insert)
  Cloning method: Unknown
  Sequencing primers: 5′ CTTCTCTGCTCAGCACCTCTACG; 3′ GCTTTACGGGAAGAGCTGAGAT
Gene/Insert 2
  Gene/Insert name: hph (hygromycin resistance marker)
  Species: Escherichia coli
  Insert size (bp): 1026
  Promoter: Aspergillus nidulans trpC promoter
  Cloning method: Unknown
  Sequencing primers: 5′ GCTAGTGGAGGTCAACACATC; 3′ GTGTCGCCCTTATTCGACTCA
Terms and licenses: Academic/Nonprofit Terms; Industry Terms: Not Available to Industry
How to cite: pDIV300 was a gift from Uffe Mortensen (Addgene plasmid # 204968 ; http://n2t.net/addgene:204968 ; RRID:Addgene_204968)
